>Addgene plasmid #11649 | pLVUTHshp53-tTR-KRAB | depositor full sequence | sequence record 6995 | Author sequence
GTCGACGGATCGGGAGATCTCCCGATCCCCTATGGTGCACTCTCAGTACAATCTGCTCTGATGCCGCATA
GTTAAGCCAGTATCTGCTCCCTGCTTGTGTGTTGGAGGTCGCTGAGTAGTGCGCGAGCAAAATTTAAGCT
ACAACAAGGCAAGGCTTGACCGACAATTGCATGAAGAATCTGCTTAGGGTTAGGCGTTTTGCGCTGCTTC
GCGATGTACGGGCCAGATATACGCGTTGACATTGATTATTGACTAGTTATTAATAGTAATCAATTACGGG
GTCATTAGTTCATAGCCCATATATGGAGTTCCGCGTTACATAACTTACGGTAAATGGCCCGCCTGGCTGA
CCGCCCAACGACCCCCGCCCATTGACGTCAATAATGACGTATGTTCCCATAGTAACGCCAATAGGGACTT
TCCATTGACGTCAATGGGTGGAGTATTTACGGTAAACTGCCCACTTGGCAGTACATCAAGTGTATCATAT
GCCAAGTACGCCCCCTATTGACGTCAATGACGGTAAATGGCCCGCCTGGCATTATGCCCAGTACATGACC
TTATGGGACTTTCCTACTTGGCAGTACATCTACGTATTAGTCATCGCTATTACCATGGTGATGCGGTTTT
GGCAGTACATCAATGGGCGTGGATAGCGGTTTGACTCACGGGGATTTCCAAGTCTCCACCCCATTGACGT
CAATGGGAGTTTGTTTTGGCACCAAAATCAACGGGACTTTCCAAAATGTCGTAACAACTCCGCCCCATTG
ACGCAAATGGGCGGTAGGCGTGTACGGTGGGAGGTCTATATAAGCAGCGCGTTTTGCCTGTACTGGGTCT
CTCTGGTTAGACCAGATCTGAGCCTGGGAGCTCTCTGGCTAACTAGGGAACCCACTGCTTAAGCCTCAAT
AAAGCTTGCCTTGAGTGCTTCAAGTAGTGTGTGCCCGTCTGTTGTGTGACTCTGGTAACTAGAGATCCCT
CAGACCCTTTTAGTCAGTGTGGAAAATCTCTAGCAGTGGCGCCCGAACAGGGACTTGAAAGCGAAAGGGA
AACCAGAGGAGCTCTCTCGACGCAGGACTCGGCTTGCTGAAGCGCGCACGGCAAGAGGCGAGGGGCGGCG
ACTGGTGAGTACGCCAAAAATTTTGACTAGCGGAGGCTAGAAGGAGAGAGATGGGTGCGAGAGCGTCAGT
ATTAAGCGGGGGAGAATTAGATCGCGATGGGAAAAAATTCGGTTAAGGCCAGGGGGAAAGAAAAAATATA
AATTAAAACATATAGTATGGGCAAGCAGGGAGCTAGAACGATTCGCAGTTAATCCTGGCCTGTTAGAAAC
ATCAGAAGGCTGTAGACAAATACTGGGACAGCTACAACCATCCCTTCAGACAGGATCAGAAGAACTTAGA
TCATTATATAATACAGTAGCAACCCTCTATTGTGTGCATCAAAGGATAGAGATAAAAGACACCAAGGAAG
CTTTAGACAAGATAGAGGAAGAGCAAAACAAAAGTAAGACCACCGCACAGCAAGCGGCCGCTGATCTTCA
GACCTGGAGGAGGAGATATGAGGGACAATTGGAGAAGTGAATTATATAAATATAAAGTAGTAAAAATTGA
ACCATTAGGAGTAGCACCCACCAAGGCAAAGAGAAGAGTGGTGCAGAGAGAAAAAAGAGCAGTGGGAATA
GGAGCTTTGTTCCTTGGGTTCTTGGGAGCAGCAGGAAGCACTATGGGCGCAGCGTCAATGACGCTGACGG
TACAGGCCAGACAATTATTGTCTGGTATAGTGCAGCAGCAGAACAATTTGCTGAGGGCTATTGAGGCGCA
ACAGCATCTGTTGCAACTCACAGTCTGGGGCATCAAGCAGCTCCAGGCAAGAATCCTGGCTGTGGAAAGA
TACCTAAAGGATCAACAGCTCCTGGGGATTTGGGGTTGCTCTGGAAAACTCATTTGCACCACTGCTGTGC
CTTGGAATGCTAGTTGGAGTAATAAATCTCTGGAACAGATTTGGAATCACACGACCTGGATGGAGTGGGA
CAGAGAAATTAACAATTACACAAGCTTAATACACTCCTTAATTGAAGAATCGCAAAACCAGCAAGAAAAG
AATGAACAAGAATTATTGGAATTAGATAAATGGGCAAGTTTGTGGAATTGGTTTAACATAACAAATTGGC
TGTGGTATATAAAATTATTCATAATGATAGTAGGAGGCTTGGTAGGTTTAAGAATAGTTTTTGCTGTACT
TTCTATAGTGAATAGAGTTAGGCAGGGATATTCACCATTATCGTTTCAGACCCACCTCCCAACCCCGAGG
GGACCCGACAGGCCCGAAGGAATAGAAGAAGAAGGTGGAGAGAGAGACAGAGACAGATCCATTCGATTAG
TGAACGGATCGGCACTGCGTGCGCCAATTCTGCAGACAAATGGCAGTATTCATCCACAATTTTAAAAGAA
AAGGGGGGATTGGGGGGTACAGTGCAGGGGAAAGAATAGTAGACATAATAGCAACAGACATACAAACTAA
AGAATTACAAAAACAAATTACAAAAATTCAAAATTTTCGGGTTTATTACAGGGACAGCAGAGATCCAGTT
TGGTTAATTAACCCGTGTCGGCTCCAGATCTGGCCTCCGCGCCGGGTTTTGGCGCCTCCCGCGGGCGCCC
CCCTCCTCACGGCGAGCGCTGCCACGTCAGACGAAGGGCGCAGCGAGCGTCCTGATCCTTCCGCCCGGAC
GCTCAGGACAGCGGCCCGCTGCTCATAAGACTCGGCCTTAGAACCCCAGTATCAGCAGAAGGACATTTTA
GGACGGGACTTGGGTGACTCTAGGGCACTGGTTTTCTTTCCAGAGAGCGGAACAGGCGAGGAAAAGTAGT
CCCTTCTCGGCGATTCTGCGGAGGGATCTCCGTGGGGCGGTGAACGCCGATGATTATATAAGGACGCGCC
GGGTGTGGCACAGCTAGTTCCGTCGCAGCCGGGATTTGGGTCGCGGTTCTTGTTTGTGGATCGCTGTGAT
CGTCACTTGGTGAGTAGCGGGCTGCTGGGCTGGCCGGGGCTTTCGTGGCCGCCGGGCCGCTCGGTGGGAC
GGAAGCGTGTGGAGAGACCGCCAAGGGCTGTAGTCTGGGTCCGCGAGCAAGGTTGCCCTGAACTGGGGGT
TGGGGGGAGCGCAGCAAAATGGCGGCTGTTCCCGAGTCTTGAATGGAAGACGCTTGTGAGGCGGGCTGTG
AGGTCGTTGAAACAAGGTGGGGGGCATGGTGGGCGGCAAGAACCCAAGGTCTTGAGGCCTTCGCTAATGC
GGGAAAGCTCTTATTCGGGTGAGATGGGCTGGGGCACCATCTGGGGACCCTGACGTGAAGTTTGTCACTG
ACTGGAGAACTCGGTTTGTCGTCTGTTGCGGGGGCGGCAGTTATGGCGGTGCCGTTGGGCAGTGCACCCG
TACCTTTGGGAGCGCGCGCCCTCGTCGTGTCGTGACGTCACCCGTTCTGTTGGCTTATAATGCAGGGTGG
GGCCACCTGCCGGTAGGTGTGCGGTAGGCTTTTCTCCGTCGCAGGACGCAGGGTTCGGGCCTAGGGTAGG
CTCTCCTGAATCGACAGGCGCCGGACCTCTGGTGAGGGGAGGGATAAGTGAGGCGTCAGTTTCTTTGGTC
GGTTTTATGTACCTATCTTCTTAAGTAGCTGAAGCTCCGGTTTTGAACTATGCGCTCGGGGTTGGCGAGT
GTGTTTTGTGAAGTTTTTTAGGCACCTTTTGAAATGTAATCATTTGGGTCAATATGTAATTTTCAGTGTT
AGACTAGTAAATTGTCCGCTAAATTCTGGCCGTTTTTGGCTTTTTTGTTAGACAGGATCCCCGGGTACCG
GTCGCCACCATGGTGAGCAAGGGCGAGGAGCTGTTCACCGGGGTGGTGCCCATCCTGGTCGAGCTGGACG
GCGACGTAAACGGCCACAAGTTCAGCGTGTCCGGCGAGGGCGAGGGCGATGCCACCTACGGCAAGCTGAC
CCTGAAGTTCATCTGCACCACCGGCAAGCTGCCCGTGCCCTGGCCCACCCTCGTGACCACCCTGACCTAC
GGCGTGCAGTGCTTCAGCCGCTACCCCGACCACATGAAGCAGCACGACTTCTTCAAGTCCGCCATGCCCG
AAGGCTACGTCCAGGAGCGCACCATCTTCTTCAAGGACGACGGCAACTACAAGACCCGCGCCGAGGTGAA
GTTCGAGGGCGACACCCTGGTGAACCGCATCGAGCTGAAGGGCATCGACTTCAAGGAGGACGGCAACATC
CTGGGGCACAAGCTGGAGTACAACTACAACAGCCACAACGTCTATATCATGGCCGACAAGCAGAAGAACG
GCATCAAGGTGAACTTCAAGATCCGCCACAACATCGAGGACGGCAGCGTGCAGCTCGCCGACCACTACCA
GCAGAACACCCCCATCGGCGACGGCCCCGTGCTGCTGCCCGACAACCACTACCTGAGCACCCAGTCCGCC
CTGAGCAAAGACCCCAACGAGAAGCGCGATCACATGGTCCTGCTGGAGTTCGTGACCGCCGCCGGGATCA
CTCTCGGCATGGACGAGCTGTACAAGTAAAGCGGCCGCGACTCTAGAATTCGATGGGCTGCAGGAATTCC
GCCCCCCCCCCCCTAACGTTACTGGCCGAAGCCGCTTGGAATAAGGCCGGTGTGCGTTTGTCTATATGTT
ATTTTCCACCATATTGCCGTCTTTTGGCAATGTGAGGGCCCGGAAACCTGGCCCTGTCTTCTTGACGAGC
ATTCCTAGGGGTCTTTCCCCTCTCGCCAAAGGAATGCAAGGTCTGTTGAATGTCGTGAAGGAAGCAGTTC
CTCTGGAAGCTTCTTGAAGACAAACAACGTCTGTAGCGACCCTTTGCAGGCAGCGGAACCCCCCACCTGG
CGACAGGTGCCTCTGCGGCCAAAAGCCACGTGTATAAGATACACCTGCAAAGGCGGCACAACCCCAGTGC
CACGTTGTGAGTTGGATAGTTGTGGAAAGAGTCAAATGGCTCTCCTCAAGCGTATTCAACAAGGGGCTGA
AGGATGCCCAGAAGGTACCCCATTGTATGGGATCTGATCTGGGGCCTCGGTGCACATGCTTTACATGTGT
TTAGTCGAGGTTAAAAAACGTCTAGGCCCCCCGAACCACGGGGACGTGGTTTTCCTTTGAAAAACACGAT
GATAATACCATGGCTAGATTAGATAAAAGTAAAGTGATTAACAGCGCATTAGAGCTGCTTAATGAGGTCG
GAATCGAAGGTTTAACAACCCGTAAACTCGCCCAGAAGCTAGGTGTAGAGCAGCCTACATTGTATTGGCA
TGTAAAAAATAAGCGGGCTTTGCTCGACGCCTTAGCCATTGAGATGTTAGATAGGCACCATACTCACTTT
TGCCCTTTAGAAGGGGAAAGCTGGCAAGATTTTTTACGTAATAACGCTAAAAGTTTTAGATGTGCTTTAC
TAAGTCATCGCGATGGAGCAAAAGTACATTTAGGTACACGGCCTACAGAAAAACAGTATGAAACTCTCGA
AAATCAATTAGCCTTTTTATGCCAACAAGGTTTTTCACTAGAGAATGCATTATATGCACTCAGCGCTGTG
GGGCATTTTACTTTAGGTTGCGTATTGGAAGATCAAGAGCATCAAGTCGCTAAAGAAGAAAGGGAAACAC
CTACTACTGATAGTATGCCGCCATTATTACGACAAGCTATCGAATTATTTGATCACCAAGGTGCAGAGCC
AGCCTTCTTATTCGGCCTTGAATTGATCATATGCGGATTAGAAAAACAACTTAAATGTGAAAGTGGGTCG
CCAAAAAAGAAGAGAAAGGTCGACGGCGGTGGTGCTTTGTCTCCTCAGCACTCTGCTGTCACTCAAGGAA
GTATCATCAAGAACAAGGAGGGCATGGATGCTAAGTCACTAACTGCCTGGTCCCGGACACTGGTGACCTT
CAAGGATGTATTTGTGGACTTCACCAGGGAGGAGTGGAAGCTGCTGGACACTGCTCAGCAGATCGTGTAC
AGAAATGTGATGCTGGAGAACTATAAGAACCTGGTTTCCTTGGGTTATCAGCTTACTAAGCCAGATGTGA
TCCTCCGGTTGGAGAAGGGAGAAGAGCCCTGGCTGGTGGAGAGAGAAATTCACCAAGAGACCCATCCTGA
TTCAGAGACTGCATTTGAAATCAAATCATCAGTTTAAGGATCTCGACTAGCTAGTAGCTAGCTAGCTAGT
CGAGCTCAACTTCGAATTCGATATCAAGCTTATCGATAATCAACCTCTGGATTACAAAATTTGTGAAAGA
TTGACTGGTATTCTTAACTATGTTGCTCCTTTTACGCTATGTGGATACGCTGCTTTAATGCCTTTGTATC
ATGCTATTGCTTCCCGTATGGCTTTCATTTTCTCCTCCTTGTATAAATCCTGGTTGCTGTCTCTTTATGA
GGAGTTGTGGCCCGTTGTCAGGCAACGTGGCGTGGTGTGCACTGTGTTTGCTGACGCAACCCCCACTGGT
TGGGGCATTGCCACCACCTGTCAGCTCCTTTCCGGGACTTTCGCTTTCCCCCTCCCTATTGCCACGGCGG
AACTCATCGCCGCCTGCCTTGCCCGCTGCTGGACAGGGGCTCGGCTGTTGGGCACTGACAATTCCGTGGT
GTTGTCGGGGAAATCATCGTCCTTTCCTTGGCTGCTCGCCTGTGTTGCCACCTGGATTCTGCGCGGGACG
TCCTTCTGCTACGTCCCTTCGGCCCTCAATCCAGCGGACCTTCCTTCCCGCGGCCTGCTGCCGGCTCTGC
GGCCTCTTCCGCGTCTTCGCCTTCGCCCTCAGACGAGTCGGATCTCCCTTTGGGCCGCCTCCCCGCATCG
ATACCGTCGACCTCGAGTACCTTTAAGACCAATGACTTACAAGGCAGCTGTAGATCTTAGCCACTTTTTA
AAAGAAAAGGGGGGACTGGAAGGGCTAATTCACTCCCAACGAAGACAAGATGGGATCAATTCACCATGCT
AGTGGATCCCCCTCGAGTTTACCACTCCCTATCAGTGATAGAGAAAAGTGAAAGTCGAGTTTACCACTCC
CTATCAGTGATAGAGAAAAGTGAAAGTCGAGTTTACCACTCCCTATCAGTGATAGAGAAAAGTGAAAGTC
GAGTTTACCACTCCCTATCAGTGATAGAGAAAAGTGAAAGTCGAGTTTACCACTCCCTATCAGTGATAGA
GAAAAGTGAAAGTCGAGTTTACCACTCCCTATCAGTGATAGAGAAAAGTGAAAGTCGAGTTTACCACTCC
CTATCAGTGATAGAGAAAAGTGAAAGTCGGGGCTGCAGGAATTCGAACGCTGACGTCATCAACCCGCTCC
AAGGAATCGCGGGCCCAGTGTCACTAGGCGGGAACACCCAGCGCGCGTGCGCCCTGGCAGGAAGATGGCT
GTGAGGGACAGGGGAGTGGCGCCCTGCAATATTTGCATGTCGCTATGTGTTCTGGGAAATCACCATAAAC
GTGAAATGTCTTTGGATTTGGGAATCTTATAAGTTCTGTATGAGACCACAGATCCCCGACTCCAGTGGTA
ATCTACTTCAAGAGAGTAGATTACCACTGGAGTCTTTTTGGAAAAGCTTATCGATACCGTCGCATGGGAA
TAACTTCGTATAGCATACATTATACGAAGTTATGCTGCTTTTTGCTTGTACTGGGTCTCTCTGGTTAGAC
CAGATCTGAGCCTGGGAGCTCTCTGGCTAACTAGGGAACCCACTGCTTAAGCCTCAATAAAGCTTGCCTT
GAGTGCTTCAAGTAGTGTGTGCCCGTCTGTTGTGTGACTCTGGTAACTAGAGATCCCTCAGACCCTTTTA
GTCAGTGTGGAAAATCTCTAGCAGCATCTAGAAACCCGCTGATCAGCCTCGACTGTGCCTTCTAGTTGCC
AGCCATCTGTTGTTTGCCCCTCCCCCGTGCCTTCCTTGACCCTGGAAGGTGCCACTCCCACTGTCCTTTC
CTAATAAAATGAGGAAATTGCATCGCATTGTCTGAGTAGGTGTCATTCTATTCTGGGGGGTGGGGTGGGG
CAGGACAGCAAGGGGGAGGATTGGGAAGACAATAGCAGGCATGCTGGGGATGCGGTGGGCTCTATGGCTT
CTGAGGCGGAAAGAACCAGCTGGGGCTCTAGGGGGTATCCCC
[124 nt withheld, positions 8163-8286]
C
[91 nt withheld, positions 8288-8378]
A
[49 nt withheld, positions 8380-8428]
CCTTTGACGTTGGAGTCCACGTTCTTT
[37 nt withheld, positions 8456-8492]
ACCCTATCTCGGTCTATTCTTTTGATTTATAAGGGATTTTGCCGATTTCGGCCTATTGGTTAAAAAATGA
GCTGATTTAACAAAAATTTAACGCGAATTAATTCTGTGGAATGTGTGTCAGTTAGGGTGTGGAAAGTCCC
CAGGCTCCCCAGCAGGCAGAAGTATGCAAAGCATGCATCTCAATTAGTCAGCAACCAGGTGTGGAAAGTC
CCCAGGCTCCCCAGCAGGCAGAAGTATGCAAAGCATGCATCTCAATTAGTCAGCAACCATAGTCCCGCCC
CTAACTCCGCCCATCCCGCCCCTAACTCCGCCCAGTTCCGCCCATTCTCCGCCCCATGGCTGACTAATTT
TTTTTATTTATGCAGAGGCCGAGGCCGCCTCTGCCTCTGAGCTATTCCAGAAGTAGTGAGGAGGCTTTTT
TGGAGGCCTAGGCTTTTGCAAAAAGCTCCCGGGAGCTTGTATATCCATTTTCGGATCTGATCAGCACGTG
TTGACAATTAATCATCGGCATAGTATATCGGCATAGTATAATACGACAAGGTGAGGAACTAAACCATGGC
CAAGTTGACCAGTGCCGTTCCGGTGCTCACCGCGCGCGACGTCGCCGGAGCGGTCGAGTTCTGGACCGAC
CGGCTCGGGTTCTCCCGGGACTTCGTGGAGGACGACTTCGCCGGTGTGGTCCGGGACGACGTGACCCTGT
TCATCAGCGCGGTCCAGGACCAGGTGGTGCCGGACAACACCCTGGCCTGGGTGTGGGTGCGCGGCCTGGA
CGAGCTGTACGCCGAGTGGTCGGAGGTCGTGTCCACGAACTTCCGGGACGCCTCCGGGCCGGCCATGACC
GAGATCGGCGAGCAGCCGTGGGGGCGGGAGTTCGCCCTGCGCGACCCGGCCGGCAACTGCGTGCACTTCG
TGGCCGAGGAGCAGGACTGACACGTGCTACGAGATTTCGATTCCACCGCCGCCTTCTATGAAAGGTTGGG
CTTCGGAATCGTTTTCCGGGACGCCGGCTGGATGATCCTCCAGCGCGGGGATCTCATGCTGGAGTTCTTC
GCCCACCCCAACTTGTTTATTGCAGCTTATAATGGTTACAAATAAAGCAATAGCATCACAAATTTCACAA
ATAAAGCATTTTTTTCACTGCATTCTAGTTGTGGTTTGTCCAAACTCATCAATGTATCTTATCATGTCTG
TATACCGTCGACCTCTAGCTAGAGCTTGGCGTAATCATGGTCATAGCTGTTTCCTGTGTGAAATTGTTAT
CCGCTCACAATTCCACACAACATACGAGCCGGAAGCATAAAGTGTAAAGCCTGGGGTGCCTAATGAGTGA
GCTAACTCACATTAATTGCGTTGCGCTCACTGCCCGCTTTCCAGTCGGGAAACCTGTCGTGCCAGCTGCA
TTAATGAATCGGCCAACGCGCGGGGAGAGGCGGTTTGCGTATTGGGCGCTCTTCCGCTTCCTCGCTCACT
GACTCGCTGCGCTCGGTCGTTCGGCTGCGGCGAGCGGTATCAGCTCACTCAAAGGCGGTAATACGGTTAT
CCACAGAATCAGGGGATAACGCAGGAAAGAACATGTGAGCAAAAGGCCAGCAAAAGGCCAGGAACCGTAA
AAAGGCCGCGTTGCTGGCGTTTTTCCATAGGCTCCGCCCCCCTGACGAGCATCACAAAAATCGACGCTCA
AGTCAGAGGTGGCGAAACCCGACAGGACTATAAAGATACCAGGCGTTTCCCCCTGGAAGCTCCCTCGTGC
GCTCTCCTGTTCCGACCCTGCCGCTTACCGGATACCTGTCCGCCTTTCTCCCTTCGGGAAGCGTGGCGCT
TTCTCATAGCTCACGCTGTAGGTATCTCAGTTCGGTGTAGGTCGTTCGCTCCAAGCTGGGCTGTGTGCAC
GAACCCCCCGTTCAGCCCGACCGCTGCGCCTTATCCGGTAACTATCGTCTTGAGTCCAACCCGGTAAGAC
ACGACTTATCGCCACTGGCAGCAGCCACTGGTAACAGGATTAGCAGAGCGAGGTATGTAGGCGGTGCTAC
AGAGTTCTTGAAGTGGTGGCCTAACTACGGCTACACTAGAAGAACAGTATTTGGTATCTGCGCTCTGCTG
AAGCCAGTTACCTTCGGAAAAAGAGTTGGTAGCTCTTGATCCGGCAAACAAACCACCGCTGGTAGCGGTG
GTTTTTTTGTTTGCAAGCAGCAGATTACGCGCAGAAAAAAAGGATCTCAAGAAGATCCTTTGATCTTTTC
TACGGGGTCTGACGCTCAGTGGAACGAAAACTCACGTTAAGGGATTTTGGTCATGAGATTATCAAAAAGG
ATCTTCACCTAGATCCTTTTAAATTAAAAATGAAGTTTTAAATCAATCTAAAGTATATATGAGTAAACTT
GGTCTGACAGTTACCAATGCTTAATCAGTGAGGCACCTATCTCAGCGATCTGTCTATTTCGTTCATCCAT
AGTTGCCTGACTCCCCGTCGTGTAGATAACTACGATACGGGAGGGCTTACCATCTGGCCCCAGTGCTGCA
ATGATACCGCGAGACCCACGCTCACCGGCTCCAGATTTATCAGCAATAAACCAGCCAGCCGGAAGGGCCG
AGCGCAGAAGTGGTCCTGCAACTTTATCCGCCTCCATCCAGTCTATTAATTGTTGCCGGGAAGCTAGAGT
AAGTAGTTCGCCAGTTAATAGTTTGCGCAACGTTGTTGCCATTGCTACAGGCATCGTGGTGTCACGCTCG
TCGTTTGGTATGGCTTCATTCAGCTCCGGTTCCCAACGATCAAGGCGAGTTACATGATCCCCCATGTTGT
GCAAAAAAGCGGTTAGCTCCTTCGGTCCTCCGATCGTTGTCAGAAGTAAGTTGGCCGCAGTGTTATCACT
CATGGTTATGGCAGCACTGCATAATTCTCTTACTGTCATGCCATCCGTAAGATGCTTTTCTGTGACTGGT
GAGTACTCAACCAAGTCATTCTGAGAATAGTGTATGCGGCGACCGAGTTGCTCTTGCCCGGCGTCAATAC
GGGATAATACCGCGCCACATAGCAGAACTTTAAAAGTGCTCATCATTGGAAAACGTTCTTCGGGGCGAAA
ACTCTCAAGGATCTTACCGCTGTTGAGATCCAGTTCGATGTAACCCACTCGTGCACCCAACTGATCTTCA
GCATCTTTTACTTTCACCAGCGTTTCTGGGTGAGCAAAAACAGGAAGGCAAAATGCCGCAAAAAAGGGAA
TAAGGGCGACACGGAAATGTTGAATACTCATACTCTTCCTTTTTCAATATTATTGAAGCATTTATCAGGG
TTATTGTCTCATGAGCGGATACATATTTGAATGTATTTAGAAAAATAAACAAATAGGGGTTCCGCGCACA
TTTCCCCGAAAAGTGCCACCTGAC
Features (pLannotate 1.2.2; 38 found; start..end, strand, type, name):
     31..83      -  misc_feature   bom (fragment): basis of mobility region from pBR322
    238..617     +  enhancer       CMV enhancer: human cytomegalovirus immediate early enhancer
    618..817     +  promoter       CMV promoter: human cytomegalovirus (CMV) immediate early promoter
    835..1015    +  LTR            5' LTR (truncated): truncated 5' long terminal repeat (LTR) from HIV-1
   1062..1187    +  misc_feature   HIV-1 Ψ: packaging signal of human immunodeficiency virus type 1
   1171..1534    +  CDS            HIV-1 gag (fragment): gag protein from human immunodeficiency virus 1; gag
   1680..1913    +  misc_feature   RRE: The Rev response element (RRE) of HIV-1 allows for Rev-dependent mRNA export from the nucleus to the cytoplasm.
   2290..2390    +  CDS            Rev (fragment): human immunodeficiency virus 1 (HIV-1) Rev protein; rev; enhances nuclear export of unspliced and incompletely spliced viral mRNAs
   2440..2557    +  misc_feature   cPPT/CTS: central polypurine tract and central termination sequence of HIV-1
   2622..3833    +  promoter       UbC promoter: human ubiquitin C promoter
   3860..4579    +  CDS            EGFP: the original enhanced GFP (Yang et al., 1996) mammalian codon-optimized
   4636..5187    +  misc_feature   IRES: internal ribosome entry site (IRES) of the encephalomyocarditis virus (EMCV)
   5194..5809    +  CDS            TetR (fragment): tetracycline repressor TetR; tetR from transposon Tn10; TetR binds to the tetracycline operator tetO to inhibit transcription. This inhibition can be relieved by adding tetracycline or doxycycline.
   5811..5830    +  CDS            SV40 NLS (fragment): nuclear localization signal of SV40 (simian virus 40) large T antigen
   5934..6128    +  CDS            KRAB: Krüppel-associated box (KRAB) transcriptional repression domain from the human zinc finger protein ZNF10 (Margolin et al., 1994)
   6244..6268    +  misc_feature   MCS (fragment): pBluescript multiple cloning site
   6268..6856    +  misc_feature   WPRE: woodchuck hepatitis virus posttranscriptional regulatory element
   6871..6981    +  CDS            nef (fragment): NEF_HV1LA - Experimental evidence at protein level: Swiss-Prot protein existence level 1. Extracellular Nef protein targets CD4(+) T-lymphocytes for apoptosis by interacting with CXCR4 surface receptors. From Human immunodeficiency virus type 1 group M subtype B (isolate Lai) (HIV-1).
   7026..7296    +  protein_bind   tetracycline response element: contains seven copies of the tetracycline operator tetO tetracycline repressor TetR
   7325..7539    +  promoter       H1 promoter: human H1 RNA promoter
   7604..7622    +  misc_feature   MCS (fragment): pBluescript multiple cloning site
   7630..7663    +  protein_bind   loxP: Cre-mediated recombination occurs in the 8-bp core sequence (GCATACAT). Cre recombinase
   7683..7863    +  LTR            5' LTR (truncated): truncated 5' long terminal repeat (LTR) from HIV-1
   7893..8117    +  polyA_signal   bGH poly(A) signal: bovine growth hormone polyadenylation signal
   8121..8142    +  promoter       SV40 promoter (fragment): SV40 enhancer and early promoter
   8163..8591    +  rep_origin     f1 ori (sequence partly withheld): f1 bacteriophage origin of replication; arrow indicates direction of (+) strand synthesis
   8605..8934    +  promoter       SV40 promoter: SV40 enhancer and early promoter
   8982..9029    +  promoter       EM7 promoter: synthetic bacterial promoter&nbsp
   9048..9422    +  CDS            BleoR: antibiotic-binding protein; Sh ble from Streptoalloteichus hindustanus; confers resistance to bleomycin, phleomycin, and Zeocin™
   9432..9557    +  CDS            ble (fragment): BLE_KLEPN - Experimental evidence at protein level: Swiss-Prot protein existence level 1. Binding protein with a strong affinity to the bleomycin family of antibiotics. Binds to CL990; an antimitotic-antibiotic compound. From Klebsiella pneumoniae.
   9552..9673    +  polyA_signal   SV40 poly(A) signal: SV40 polyadenylation signal
   9744..9766    -  protein_bind   lac operator (fragment): The lac repressor binds to the lac operator to inhibit transcription in E. coli. This inhibition can be relieved by adding lactose or isopropyl-β-D-thiogalactopyranoside (IPTG). lac repressor encoded by lacI
   9770..9800    -  promoter       lac promoter: promoter for the E. coli lac operon
   9815..9836    -  protein_bind   CAP binding site: CAP binding activates transcription in the presence of cAMP. E. coli catabolite activator protein
   9849..9941    -  CDS            lacI (fragment): lac repressor; lacI; The lac repressor binds to the lac operator to inhibit transcription in E. coli. This inhibition can be relieved by adding lactose or isopropyl-β-D-thiogalactopyranoside (IPTG).
  10124..10712   -  rep_origin     ori: high-copy-number ColE1/pMB1/pBR322/pUC origin of replication
  10883..11743   -  CDS            AmpR: β-lactamase; bla; confers resistance to ampicillin, carbenicillin, and related antibiotics
  11744..11848   -  promoter       AmpR promoter: bla
