>Addgene plasmid #11649 | pLVUTHshp53-tTR-KRAB | addgene full sequence | sequence record 183790 | Addgene NGS Result
TCGACGGATCGGGAGATCTCCCGATCCCCTATGGTGCACTCTCAGTACAATCTGCTCTGATGCCGCATAG
TTAAGCCAGTATCTGCTCCCTGCTTGTGTGTTGGAGGTCGCTGAGTAGTGCGCGAGCAAAATTTAAGCTA
CAACAAGGCAAGGCTTGACCGACAATTGCATGAAGAATCTGCTTAGGGTTAGGCGTTTTGCGCTGCTTCG
CGATGTACGGGCCAGATATACGCGTTGACATTGATTATTGACTAGTTATTAATAGTAATCAATTACGGGG
TCATTAGTTCATAGCCCATATATGGAGTTCCGCGTTACATAACTTACGGTAAATGGCCCGCCTGGCTGAC
CGCCCAACGACCCCCGCCCATTGACGTCAATAATGACGTATGTTCCCATAGTAACGCCAATAGGGACTTT
CCATTGACGTCAATGGGTGGAGTATTTACGGTAAACTGCCCACTTGGCAGTACATCAAGTGTATCATATG
CCAAGTACGCCCCCTATTGACGTCAATGACGGTAAATGGCCCGCCTGGCATTATGCCCAGTACATGACCT
TATGGGACTTTCCTACTTGGCAGTACATCTACGTATTAGTCATCGCTATTACCATGGTGATGCGGTTTTG
GCAGTACATCAATGGGCGTGGATAGCGGTTTGACTCACGGGGATTTCCAAGTCTCCACCCCATTGACGTC
AATGGGAGTTTGTTTTGGCACCAAAATCAACGGGACTTTCCAAAATGTCGTAACAACTCCGCCCCATTGA
CGCAAATGGGCGGTAGGCGTGTACGGTGGGAGGTCTATATAAGCAGCGCGTTTTGCCTGTACTGGGTCTC
TCTGGTTAGACCAGATCTGAGCCTGGGAGCTCTCTGGCTAACTAGGGAACCCACTGCTTAAGCCTCAATA
AAGCTTGCCTTGAGTGCTTCAAGTAGTGTGTGCCCGTCTGTTGTGTGACTCTGGTAACTAGAGATCCCTC
AGACCCTTTTAGTCAGTGTGGAAAATCTCTAGCAGTGGCGCCCGAACAGGGACTTGAAAGCGAAAGGGAA
ACCAGAGGAGCTCTCTCGACGCAGGACTCGGCTTGCTGAAGCGCGCACGGCAAGAGGCGAGGGGCGGCGA
CTGGTGAGTACGCCAAAAATTTTGACTAGCGGAGGCTAGAAGGAGAGAGATGGGTGCGAGAGCGTCAGTA
TTAAGCGGGGGAGAATTAGATCGCGATGGGAAAAAATTCGGTTAAGGCCAGGGGGAAAGAAAAAATATAA
ATTAAAACATATAGTATGGGCAAGCAGGGAGCTAGAACGATTCGCAGTTAATCCTGGCCTGTTAGAAACA
TCAGAAGGCTGTAGACAAATACTGGGACAGCTACAACCATCCCTTCAGACAGGATCAGAAGAACTTAGAT
CATTATATAATACAGTAGCAACCCTCTATTGTGTGCATCAAAGGATAGAGATAAAAGACACCAAGGAAGC
TTTAGACAAGATAGAGGAAGAGCAAAACAAAAGTAAGACCACCGCACAGCAAGCGGCCGCTGATCTTCAG
ACCTGGAGGAGGAGATATGAGGGACAATTGGAGAAGTGAATTATATAAATATAAAGTAGTAAAAATTGAA
CCATTAGGAGTAGCACCCACCAAGGCAAAGAGAAGAGTGGTGCAGAGAGAAAAAAGAGCAGTGGGAATAG
GAGCTTTGTTCCTTGGGTTCTTGGGAGCAGCAGGAAGCACTATGGGCGCAGCGTCAATGACGCTGACGGT
ACAGGCCAGACAATTATTGTCTGGTATAGTGCAGCAGCAGAACAATTTGCTGAGGGCTATTGAGGCGCAA
CAGCATCTGTTGCAACTCACAGTCTGGGGCATCAAGCAGCTCCAGGCAAGAATCCTGGCTGTGGAAAGAT
ACCTAAAGGATCAACAGCTCCTGGGGATTTGGGGTTGCTCTGGAAAACTCATTTGCACCACTGCTGTGCC
TTGGAATGCTAGTTGGAGTAATAAATCTCTGGAACAGATTTGGAATCACACGACCTGGATGGAGTGGGAC
AGAGAAATTAACAATTACACAAGCTTAATACACTCCTTAATTGAAGAATCGCAAAACCAGCAAGAAAAGA
ATGAACAAGAATTATTGGAATTAGATAAATGGGCAAGTTTGTGGAATTGGTTTAACATAACAAATTGGCT
GTGGTATATAAAATTATTCATAATGATAGTAGGAGGCTTGGTAGGTTTAAGAATAGTTTTTGCTGTACTT
TCTATAGTGAATAGAGTTAGGCAGGGATATTCACCATTATCGTTTCAGACCCACCTCCCAACCCCGAGGG
GACCCGACAGGCCCGAAGGAATAGAAGAAGAAGGTGGAGAGAGAGACAGAGACAGATCCATTCGATTAGT
GAACGGATCGGCACTGCGTGCGCCAATTCTGCAGACAAATGGCAGTATTCATCCACAATTTTAAAAGAAA
AGGGGGGATTGGGGGGTACAGTGCAGGGGAAAGAATAGTAGACATAATAGCAACAGACATACAAACTAAA
GAATTACAAAAACAAATTACAAAAATTCAAAATTTTCGGGTTTATTACAGGGACAGCAGAGATCCAGTTT
GGTTAATTAACCCGTGTCGGCTCCAGATCTGGCCTCCGCGCCGGGTTTTGGCGCCTCCCGCGGGCGCCCC
CCTCCTCACGGCGAGCGCTGCCACGTCAGACGAAGGGCGCAGCGAGCGTCCTGATCCTTCCGCCCGGACG
CTCAGGACAGCGGCCCGCTGCTCATAAGACTCGGCCTTAGAACCCCAGTATCAGCAGAAGGACATTTTAG
GACGGGACTTGGGTGACTCTAGGGCACTGGTTTTCTTTCCAGAGAGCGGAACAGGCGAGGAAAAGTAGTC
CCTTCTCGGCGATTCTGCGGAGGGATCTCCGTGGGGCGGTGAACGCCGATGATTATATAAGGACGCGCCG
GGTGTGGCACAGCTAGTTCCGTCGCAGCCGGGATTTGGGTCGCGGTTCTTGTTTGTGGATCGCTGTGATC
GTCACTTGGTGAGTAGCGGGCTGCTGGGCTGGCCGGGGCTTTCGTGGCCGCCGGGCCGCTCGGTGGGACG
GAAGCGTGTGGAGAGACCGCCAAGGGCTGTAGTCTGGGTCCGCGAGCAAGGTTGCCCTGAACTGGGGGTT
GGGGGGAGCGCAGCAAAATGGCGGCTGTTCCCGAGTCTTGAATGGAAGACGCTTGTGAGGCGGGCTGTGA
GGTCGTTGAAACAAGGTGGGGGGCATGGTGGGCGGCAAGAACCCAAGGTCTTGAGGCCTTCGCTAATGCG
GGAAAGCTCTTATTCGGGTGAGATGGGCTGGGGCACCATCTGGGGACCCTGACGTGAAGTTTGTCACTGA
CTGGAGAACTCGGTTTGTCGTCTGTTGCGGGGGCGGCAGTTATGGCGGTGCCGTTGGGCAGTGCACCCGT
ACCTTTGGGAGCGCGCGCCCTCGTCGTGTCGTGACGTCACCCGTTCTGTTGGCTTATAATGCAGGGTGGG
GCCACCTGCCGGTAGGTGTGCGGTAGGCTTTTCTCCGTCGCAGGACGCAGGGTTCGGGCCTAGGGTAGGC
TCTCCTGAATCGACAGGCGCCGGACCTCTGGTGAGGGGAGGGATAAGTGAGGCGTCAGTTTCTTTGGTCG
GTTTTATGTACCTATCTTCTTAAGTAGCTGAAGCTCCGGTTTTGAACTATGCGCTCGGGGTTGGCGAGTG
TGTTTTGTGAAGTTTTTTAGGCACCTTTTGAAATGTAATCATTTGGGTCAATATGTAATTTTCAGTGTTA
GACTAGTAAATTGTCCGCTAAATTCTGGCCGTTTTTGGCTTTTTTGTTAGACGAAGCTTGGGCTGCAGGT
CGACTCTAGAGGATCCCCGGGTACCGGTCGCCACCATGGTGAGCAAGGGCGAGGAGCTGTTCACCGGGGT
GGTGCCCATCCTGGTCGAGCTGGACGGCGACGTAAACGGCCACAAGTTCAGCGTGTCCGGCGAGGGCGAG
GGCGATGCCACCTACGGCAAGCTGACCCTGAAGTTCATCTGCACCACCGGCAAGCTGCCCGTGCCCTGGC
CCACCCTCGTGACCACCCTGACCTACGGCGTGCAGTGCTTCAGCCGCTACCCCGACCACATGAAGCAGCA
CGACTTCTTCAAGTCCGCCATGCCCGAAGGCTACGTCCAGGAGCGCACCATCTTCTTCAAGGACGACGGC
AACTACAAGACCCGCGCCGAGGTGAAGTTCGAGGGCGACACCCTGGTGAACCGCATCGAGCTGAAGGGCA
TCGACTTCAAGGAGGACGGCAACATCCTGGGGCACAAGCTGGAGTACAACTACAACAGCCACAACGTCTA
TATCATGGCCGACAAGCAGAAGAACGGCATCAAGGTGAACTTCAAGATCCGCCACAACATCGAGGACGGC
AGCGTGCAGCTCGCCGACCACTACCAGCAGAACACCCCCATCGGCGACGGCCCCGTGCTGCTGCCCGACA
ACCACTACCTGAGCACCCAGTCCGCCCTGAGCAAAGACCCCAACGAGAAGCGCGATCACATGGTCCTGCT
GGAGTTCGTGACCGCCGCCGGGATCACTCTCGGCATGGACGAGCTGTACAAGTAAAGCGGCCGCGACTCT
AGAATTCCGCCCCCCCCCCCCTAACGTTACTGGCCGAAGCCGCTTGGAATAAGGCCGGTGTGCGTTTGTC
TATATGTTATTTTCCACCATATTGCCGTCTTTTGGCAATGTGAGGGCCCGGAAACCTGGCCCTGTCTTCT
TGACGAGCATTCCTAGGGGTCTTTCCCCTCTCGCCAAAGGAATGCAAGGTCTGTTGAATGTCGTGAAGGA
AGCAGTTCCTCTGGAAGCTTCTTGAAGACAAACAACGTCTGTAGCGACCCTTTGCAGGCAGCGGAACCCC
CCACCTGGCGACAGGTGCCTCTGCGGCCAAAAGCCACGTGTATAAGATACACCTGCAAAGGCGGCACAAC
CCCAGTGCCACGTTGTGAGTTGGATAGTTGTGGAAAGAGTCAAATGGCTCTCCTCAAGCGTATTCAACAA
GGGGCTGAAGGATGCCCAGAAGGTACCCCATTGTATGGGATCTGATCTGGGGCCTCGGTGCACATGCTTT
ACATGTGTTTAGTCGAGGTTAAAAAACGTCTAGGCCCCCCGAACCACGGGGACGTGGTTTTCCTTTGAAA
AACACGATGATAATACCATGGCTAGATTAGATAAAAGTAAAGTGATTAACAGCGCATTAGAGCTGCTTAA
TGAGGTCGGAATCGAAGGTTTAACAACCCGTAAACTCGCCCAGAAGCTAGGTGTAGAGCAGCCTACATTG
TATTGGCATGTAAAAAATAAGCGGGCTTTGCTCGACGCCTTAGCCATTGAGATGTTAGATAGGCACCATA
CTCACTTTTGCCCTTTAGAAGGGGAAAGCTGGCAAGATTTTTTACGTAATAACGCTAAAAGTTTTAGATG
TGCTTTACTAAGTCATCGCGATGGAGCAAAAGTACATTTAGGTACACGGCCTACAGAAAAACAGTATGAA
ACTCTCGAAAATCAATTAGCCTTTTTATGCCAACAAGGTTTTTCACTAGAGAATGCATTATATGCACTCA
GCGCTGTGGGGCATTTTACTTTAGGTTGCGTATTGGAAGATCAAGAGCATCAAGTCGCTAAAGAAGAAAG
GGAAACACCTACTACTGATAGTATGCCGCCATTATTACGACAAGCTATCGAATTATTTGATCACCAAGGT
GCAGAGCCAGCCTTCTTATTCGGCCTTGAATTGATCATATGCGGATTAGAAAAACAACTTAAATGTGAAA
GTGGGTCGCCAAAAAAGAAGAGAAAGGTCGACGGCGGTGGTGCTTTGTCTCCTCAGCACTCTGCTGTCAC
TCAAGGAAGTATCATCAAGAACAAGGAGGGCATGGATGCTAAGTCACTAACTGCCTGGTCCCGGACACTG
GTGACCTTCAAGGATGTATTTGTGGACTTCACCAGGGAGGAGTGGAAGCTGCTGGACACTGCTCAGCAGA
TCGTGTACAGAAATGTGATGCTGGAGAACTATAAGAACCTGGTTTCCTTGGGTTATCAGCTTACTAAGCC
AGATGTGATCCTCCGGTTGGAGAAGGGAGAAGAGCCCTGGCTGGTGGAGAGAGAAATTCACCAAGAGACC
CATCCTGATTCAGAGACTGCATTTGAAATCAAATCATCAGTTTAAGGATCTCGACTAGCTAGTAGCTAGC
TAGCTAGTCGAGCTCAAGCTTCGAATTCGATATCAAGCTTATCGATAATCAACCTCTGGATTACAAAATT
TGTGAAAGATTGACTGGTATTCTTAACTATGTTGCTCCTTTTACGCTATGTGGATACGCTGCTTTAATGC
CTTTGTATCATGCTATTGCTTCCCGTATGGCTTTCATTTTCTCCTCCTTGTATAAATCCTGGTTGCTGTC
TCTTTATGAGGAGTTGTGGCCCGTTGTCAGGCAACGTGGCGTGGTGTGCACTGTGTTTGCTGACGCAACC
CCCACTGGTTGGGGCATTGCCACCACCTGTCAGCTCCTTTCCGGGACTTTCGCTTTCCCCCTCCCTATTG
CCACGGCGGAACTCATCGCCGCCTGCCTTGCCCGCTGCTGGACAGGGGCTCGGCTGTTGGGCACTGACAA
TTCCGTGGTGTTGTCGGGGAAATCATCGTCCTTTCCTTGGCTGCTCGCCTGTGTTGCCACCTGGATTCTG
CGCGGGACGTCCTTCTGCTACGTCCCTTCGGCCCTCAATCCAGCGGACCTTCCTTCCCGCGGCCTGCTGC
CGGCTCTGCGGCCTCTTCCGCGTCTTCGCCTTCGCCCTCAGACGAGTCGGATCTCCCTTTGGGCCGCCTC
CCCGCATCGATACCGTCGACCTCGAGTACCTTTAAGACCAATGACTTACAAGGCAGCTGTAGATCTTAGC
CACTTTTTAAAAGAAAAGGGGGGACTGGAAGGGCTAATTCACTCCCAACGAAGACAAGATCTCGAGTTTA
CCACTCCCTATCAGTGATAGAGAAAAGTGAAAGTCGAGTTTACCACTCCCTATCAGTGATAGAGAAAAGT
GAAAGTCGAGTTTACCACTCCCTATCAGTGATAGAGAAAAGTGAAAGTCGAGTTTACCACTCCCTATCAG
TGATAGAGAAAAGTGAAAGTCGAGTTTACCACTCCCTATCAGTGATAGAGAAAAGTGAAAGTCGAGTTTA
CCACTCCCTATCAGTGATAGAGAAAAGTGAAAGTCGAGTTTACCACTCCCTATCAGTGATAGAGAAAAGT
GAAAGTCGGATCGATCTGCTTTTTGCTTGTACTGGGTCTCTCTGGTTAGACCAGATCTGAGCCTGGGAGC
TCTCTGGCTAACTAGGGAACCCACTGCTTAAGCCTCAATAAAGCTTGCCTTGAGTGCTTCAAGTAGTGTG
TGCCCGTCTGTTGTGTGACTCTGGTAACTAGAGATCCCTCAGACCCTTTTAGTCAGTGTGGAAAATCTCT
AGCAGCATCTAGAAACCCGCTGATCAGCCTCGACTGTGCCTTCTAGTTGCCAGCCATCTGTTGTTTGCCC
CTCCCCCGTGCCTTCCTTGACCCTGGAAGGTGCCACTCCCACTGTCCTTTCCTAATAAAATGAGGAAATT
GCATCGCATTGTCTGAGTAGGTGTCATTCTATTCTGGGGGGTGGGGTGGGGCAGGACAGCAAGGGGGAGG
ATTGGGAAGACAATAGCAGGCATGCTGGGGATGCGGTGGGCTCTATGGCTTCTGAGGCGGAAAGAACCAG
CTGGGGCTCTAGGGGGTATCCCC
[124 nt withheld, positions 7794-7917]
C
[91 nt withheld, positions 7919-8009]
A
[49 nt withheld, positions 8011-8059]
CCTTTGACGTTGGAGTCCACGTTCTTT
[37 nt withheld, positions 8087-8123]
ACCCTATCTCGGTCTATTCTTTTGATTTATAAGGGATTTTGCCGATTTCGGCCTATTGGTTAAAAAATGA
GCTGATTTAACAAAAATTTAACGCGAATTAATTCTGTGGAATGTGTGTCAGTTAGGGTGTGGAAAGTCCC
CAGGCTCCCCAGCAGGCAGAAGTATGCAAAGCATGCATCTCAATTAGTCAGCAACCAGGTGTGGAAAGTC
CCCAGGCTCCCCAGCAGGCAGAAGTATGCAAAGCATGCATCTCAATTAGTCAGCAACCATAGTCCCGCCC
CTAACTCCGCCCATCCCGCCCCTAACTCCGCCCAGTTCCGCCCATTCTCCGCCCCATGGCTGACTAATTT
TTTTTATTTATGCAGAGGCCGAGGCCGCCTCTGCCTCTGAGCTATTCCAGAAGTAGTGAGGAGGCTTTTT
TGGAGGCCTAGGCTTTTGCAAAAAGCTCCCGGGAGCTTGTATATCCATTTTCGGATCTGATCAGCACGTG
TTGACAATTAATCATCGGCATAGTATATCGGCATAGTATAATACGACAAGGTGAGGAACTAAACCATGGC
CAAGTTGACCAGTGCCGTTCCGGTGCTCACCGCGCGCGACGTCGCCGGAGCGGTCGAGTTCTGGACCGAC
CGGCTCGGGTTCTCCCGGGACTTCGTGGAGGACGACTTCGCCGGTGTGGTCCGGGACGACGTGACCCTGT
TCATCAGCGCGGTCCAGGACCAGGTGGTGCCGGACAACACCCTGGCCTGGGTGTGGGTGCGCGGCCTGGA
CGAGCTGTACGCCGAGTGGTCGGAGGTCGTGTCCACGAACTTCCGGGACGCCTCCGGGCCGGCCATGACC
GAGATCGGCGAGCAGCCGTGGGGGCGGGAGTTCGCCCTGCGCGACCCGGCCGGCAACTGCGTGCACTTCG
TGGCCGAGGAGCAGGACTGACACGTGCTACGAGATTTCGATTCCACCGCCGCCTTCTATGAAAGGTTGGG
CTTCGGAATCGTTTTCCGGGACGCCGGCTGGATGATCCTCCAGCGCGGGGATCTCATGCTGGAGTTCTTC
GCCCACCCCAACTTGTTTATTGCAGCTTATAATGGTTACAAATAAAGCAATAGCATCACAAATTTCACAA
ATAAAGCATTTTTTTCACTGCATTCTAGTTGTGGTTTGTCCAAACTCATCAATGTATCTTATCATGTCTG
TATACCGTCGACCTCTAGCTAGAGCTTGGCGTAATCATGGTCATAGCTGTTTCCTGTGTGAAATTGTTAT
CCGCTCACAATTCCACACAACATACGAGCCGGAAGCATAAAGTGTAAAGCCTGGGGTGCCTAATGAGTGA
GCTAACTCACATTAATTGCGTTGCGCTCACTGCCCGCTTTCCAGTCGGGAAACCTGTCGTGCCAGCTGCA
TTAATGAATCGGCCAACGCGCGGGGAGAGGCGGTTTGCGTATTGGGCGCTCTTCCGCTTCCTCGCTCACT
GACTCGCTGCGCTCGGTCGTTCGGCTGCGGCGAGCGGTATCAGCTCACTCAAAGGCGGTAATACGGTTAT
CCACAGAATCAGGGGATAACGCAGGAAAGAACATGTGAGCAAAAGGCCAGCAAAAGGCCAGGAACCGTAA
AAAGGCCGCGTTGCTGGCGTTTTTCCATAGGCTCCGCCCCCCTGACGAGCATCACAAAAATCGACGCTCA
AGTCAGAGGTGGCGAAACCCGACAGGACTATAAAGATACCAGGCGTTTCCCCCTGGAAGCTCCCTCGTGC
GCTCTCCTGTTCCGACCCTGCCGCTTACCGGATACCTGTCCGCCTTTCTCCCTTCGGGAAGCGTGGCGCT
TTCTCATAGCTCACGCTGTAGGTATCTCAGTTCGGTGTAGGTCGTTCGCTCCAAGCTGGGCTGTGTGCAC
GAACCCCCCGTTCAGCCCGACCGCTGCGCCTTATCCGGTAACTATCGTCTTGAGTCCAACCCGGTAAGAC
ACGACTTATCGCCACTGGCAGCAGCCACTGGTAACAGGATTAGCAGAGCGAGGTATGTAGGCGGTGCTAC
AGAGTTCTTGAAGTGGTGGCCTAACTACGGCTACACTAGAAGAACAGTATTTGGTATCTGCGCTCTGCTG
AAGCCAGTTACCTTCGGAAAAAGAGTTGGTAGCTCTTGATCCGGCAAACAAACCACCGCTGGTAGCGGTG
GTTTTTTTGTTTGCAAGCAGCAGATTACGCGCAGAAAAAAAGGATCTCAAGAAGATCCTTTGATCTTTTC
TACGGGGTCTGACGCTCAGTGGAACGAAAACTCACGTTAAGGGATTTTGGTCATGAGATTATCAAAAAGG
ATCTTCACCTAGATCCTTTTAAATTAAAAATGAAGTTTTAAATCAATCTAAAGTATATATGAGTAAACTT
GGTCTGACAGTTACCAATGCTTAATCAGTGAGGCACCTATCTCAGCGATCTGTCTATTTCGTTCATCCAT
AGTTGCCTGACTCCCCGTCGTGTAGATAACTACGATACGGGAGGGCTTACCATCTGGCCCCAGTGCTGCA
ATGATACCGCGAGACCCACGCTCACCGGCTCCAGATTTATCAGCAATAAACCAGCCAGCCGGAAGGGCCG
AGCGCAGAAGTGGTCCTGCAACTTTATCCGCCTCCATCCAGTCTATTAATTGTTGCCGGGAAGCTAGAGT
AAGTAGTTCGCCAGTTAATAGTTTGCGCAACGTTGTTGCCATTGCTACAGGCATCGTGGTGTCACGCTCG
TCGTTTGGTATGGCTTCATTCAGCTCCGGTTCCCAACGATCAAGGCGAGTTACATGATCCCCCATGTTGT
GCAAAAAAGCGGTTAGCTCCTTCGGTCCTCCGATCGTTGTCAGAAGTAAGTTGGCCGCAGTGTTATCACT
CATGGTTATGGCAGCACTGCATAATTCTCTTACTGTCATGCCATCCGTAAGATGCTTTTCTGTGACTGGT
GAGTACTCAACCAAGTCATTCTGAGAATAGTGTATGCGGCGACCGAGTTGCTCTTGCCCGGCGTCAATAC
GGGATAATACCGCGCCACATAGCAGAACTTTAAAAGTGCTCATCATTGGAAAACGTTCTTCGGGGCGAAA
ACTCTCAAGGATCTTACCGCTGTTGAGATCCAGTTCGATGTAACCCACTCGTGCACCCAACTGATCTTCA
GCATCTTTTACTTTCACCAGCGTTTCTGGGTGAGCAAAAACAGGAAGGCAAAATGCCGCAAAAAAGGGAA
TAAGGGCGACACGGAAATGTTGAATACTCATACTCTTCCTTTTTCAATATTATTGAAGCATTTATCAGGG
TTATTGTCTCATGAGCGGATACATATTTGAATGTATTTAGAAAAATAAACAAATAGGGGTTCCGCGCACA
TTTCCCCGAAAAGTGCCACCTGACG
Features (pLannotate 1.2.2; 36 found; start..end, strand, type, name):
     30..82      -  misc_feature   bom (fragment): basis of mobility region from pBR322
    237..616     +  enhancer       CMV enhancer: human cytomegalovirus immediate early enhancer
    617..816     +  promoter       CMV promoter: human cytomegalovirus (CMV) immediate early promoter
    834..1014    +  LTR            5' LTR (truncated): truncated 5' long terminal repeat (LTR) from HIV-1
   1061..1186    +  misc_feature   HIV-1 Ψ: packaging signal of human immunodeficiency virus type 1
   1170..1533    +  CDS            HIV-1 gag (fragment): gag protein from human immunodeficiency virus 1; gag
   1679..1912    +  misc_feature   RRE: The Rev response element (RRE) of HIV-1 allows for Rev-dependent mRNA export from the nucleus to the cytoplasm.
   2289..2389    +  CDS            Rev (fragment): human immunodeficiency virus 1 (HIV-1) Rev protein; rev; enhances nuclear export of unspliced and incompletely spliced viral mRNAs
   2439..2556    +  misc_feature   cPPT/CTS: central polypurine tract and central termination sequence of HIV-1
   2621..3832    +  promoter       UbC promoter: human ubiquitin C promoter
   3843..3876    -  misc_feature   MCS (fragment): pUC18/19 multiple cloning site
   3886..4605    +  CDS            EGFP: the original enhanced GFP (Yang et al., 1996) mammalian codon-optimized
   4644..5195    +  misc_feature   IRES: internal ribosome entry site (IRES) of the encephalomyocarditis virus (EMCV)
   5202..5817    +  CDS            TetR (fragment): tetracycline repressor TetR; tetR from transposon Tn10; TetR binds to the tetracycline operator tetO to inhibit transcription. This inhibition can be relieved by adding tetracycline or doxycycline.
   5819..5838    +  CDS            SV40 NLS (fragment): nuclear localization signal of SV40 (simian virus 40) large T antigen
   5942..6136    +  CDS            KRAB: Krüppel-associated box (KRAB) transcriptional repression domain from the human zinc finger protein ZNF10 (Margolin et al., 1994)
   6238..6258    +  misc_feature   MCS (fragment): multiple cloning site
   6277..6865    +  misc_feature   WPRE: woodchuck hepatitis virus posttranscriptional regulatory element
   6880..6993    +  CDS            nef (fragment): NEF_HV1LA - Experimental evidence at protein level: Swiss-Prot protein existence level 1. Extracellular Nef protein targets CD4(+) T-lymphocytes for apoptosis by interacting with CXCR4 surface receptors. From Human immunodeficiency virus type 1 group M subtype B (isolate Lai) (HIV-1).
   7005..7275    +  protein_bind   tetracycline response element: contains seven copies of the tetracycline operator tetO tetracycline repressor TetR
   7314..7494    +  LTR            5' LTR (truncated): truncated 5' long terminal repeat (LTR) from HIV-1
   7524..7748    +  polyA_signal   bGH poly(A) signal: bovine growth hormone polyadenylation signal
   7752..7773    +  promoter       SV40 promoter (fragment): SV40 enhancer and early promoter
   7794..8222    +  rep_origin     f1 ori (sequence partly withheld): f1 bacteriophage origin of replication; arrow indicates direction of (+) strand synthesis
   8236..8565    +  promoter       SV40 promoter: SV40 enhancer and early promoter
   8613..8660    +  promoter       EM7 promoter: synthetic bacterial promoter&nbsp
   8679..9053    +  CDS            BleoR: antibiotic-binding protein; Sh ble from Streptoalloteichus hindustanus; confers resistance to bleomycin, phleomycin, and Zeocin™
   9063..9188    +  CDS            ble (fragment): BLE_KLEPN - Experimental evidence at protein level: Swiss-Prot protein existence level 1. Binding protein with a strong affinity to the bleomycin family of antibiotics. Binds to CL990; an antimitotic-antibiotic compound. From Klebsiella pneumoniae.
   9183..9304    +  polyA_signal   SV40 poly(A) signal: SV40 polyadenylation signal
   9375..9397    -  protein_bind   lac operator (fragment): The lac repressor binds to the lac operator to inhibit transcription in E. coli. This inhibition can be relieved by adding lactose or isopropyl-β-D-thiogalactopyranoside (IPTG). lac repressor encoded by lacI
   9401..9431    -  promoter       lac promoter: promoter for the E. coli lac operon
   9446..9467    -  protein_bind   CAP binding site: CAP binding activates transcription in the presence of cAMP. E. coli catabolite activator protein
   9480..9572    -  CDS            lacI (fragment): lac repressor; lacI; The lac repressor binds to the lac operator to inhibit transcription in E. coli. This inhibition can be relieved by adding lactose or isopropyl-β-D-thiogalactopyranoside (IPTG).
   9755..10343   -  rep_origin     ori: high-copy-number ColE1/pMB1/pBR322/pUC origin of replication
  10514..11374   -  CDS            AmpR: β-lactamase; bla; confers resistance to ampicillin, carbenicillin, and related antibiotics
  11375..11479   -  promoter       AmpR promoter: bla
