[The description below was written by a language model from this plasmid's Addgene catalogue record and pLannotate feature annotations shown in this document.]
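Description:
pLVUTHshp53-tTR-KRAB is an HIV-1-derived lentiviral transfer plasmid, built on the pLVUT-tTR-KRAB backbone, for doxycycline-controlled (Tet-on) co-expression of a transgene and an shRNA against human p53 (TP53) in mammalian cells. It is propagated in E. coli through a high-copy ColE1/pUC origin with ampicillin selection. Recombination-deficient strains are recommended because of the repeated LTRs. The backbone also carries an f1 origin and, outside the viral genome, an SV40/EM7-driven bleomycin/Zeocin resistance cassette. Genomic RNA is transcribed from a CMV enhancer/promoter fused to a truncated 5' LTR. The transcript includes the Ψ packaging signal, a gag fragment, the RRE and cPPT/CTS, and a bGH polyadenylation signal lies downstream of the 3' LTR.

Inside the vector, the human ubiquitin C promoter drives a bicistronic unit: EGFP, an EMCV IRES, and tTR-KRAB (TetR fused to an SV40 NLS and the ZNF10 KRAB repression domain), followed by WPRE. Seven tetO copies lie in the 3' LTR region, and in the depositor sequence they are followed by an H1 Pol III promoter for the shRNA and a loxP site. An LTR-embedded cassette is normally copied to both proviral ends on reverse transcription, which would allow Cre-mediated excision. Without doxycycline, tTR-KRAB binds tetO and silences the nearby Pol II and Pol III promoters. Adding the drug releases the repressor and switches on GFP and the p53 knockdown.

The two sequence records disagree. The 11,876-nt depositor sequence annotates the H1 promoter and loxP, but the 11,508-nt sequencing result shows neither between tetO and the 3' LTR. The hairpin itself is not annotated in either record.
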