Addgene plasmid #11649: pLVUTHshp53-tTR-KRAB
Purpose: Tet-regulated (Tet-on) lentiviral vector for transgene (hUbiquitin promoter) AND p53 shRNA (H1 promoter)
Depositing lab: Patrick Aebischer & Didier Trono. Depositing organization: Swiss Federal Institute of Technology (EPFL). Publication: A versatile tool for conditional gene expression and knockdown. Szulc J, Wiznerowicz M, Sauvain MO, Trono D, Aebischer P. Nat Methods. 2006 Feb;3(2):109-16. doi: 10.1038/nmeth846 PubMed 16432520.
Backbone
  Vector backbone: pLVUT-tTR-KRAB
  Backbone size w/o insert (bp): 11876
  Vector type: Mammalian Expression, Lentiviral, RNAi, Cre/Lox
Growth in bacteria
  Bacterial resistance: Ampicillin, 100 μg/mL
  Growth temperature: 37°C
  Growth strain: Stbl3
  Growth instructions: Use Stbl3 or HB101 to reduce chance of recombination. Grow at 37C
  Copy number: High Copy
Gene/Insert
  Gene/Insert name: hUbiquitin C, GFP, tTR-KRAB, shRNA against p53, Tet-on (alt names: shRNA against p53; p53)
  Species: H. sapiens (human)
  Entrez Gene: TP53 (a.k.a. BCC7, BMFS5, LFS1, P53, TRP53)
  Cloning method: Restriction Enzyme
  Sequencing primers: 5′ See map
Terms and licenses: Academic/Nonprofit Terms; Industry Terms: Not Available to Industry
Depositor comments: Transgenes can be expressed from any RNA Pol II promoter as part of bicistronic unit comprising the KRAB-based repressor; tetO sequences are inserted into the vector LTR. Tet-on and Tet-off versions rely on repressors that bind in the absence or the presence of doxycycline, respectively. Addition of Pol III promoter-small hairpin RNA cassette allows for drug-controllable RNA interference (Tet-on shRNA). Please visit Trono lab website http://tronolab.epfl.ch to see frequently asked questions on cloning strategies and packaging.
How to cite: pLVUTHshp53-tTR-KRAB was a gift from Patrick Aebischer & Didier Trono (Addgene plasmid # 11649)
