>Addgene plasmid #11649 | pLVUTHshp53-tTR-KRAB | addgene partial sequence | sequence record 18475 | 11649 with GFP2(b) (CTTGATGCCGTTCTTCTGCTTGT)
TGTGCCCCAGGATGTTGCCGTCCTCCTTGAAGTCGATGCCCTTCAGCTCGATGCGGTTCACCAGGGTGTC
GCCCTCGAACTTCACCTCGGCGCGGGTCTTGTAGTTGCCGTCGTCCTTGAAGAAGATGGTGCGCTCCTGG
ACGTAGCCTTCGGGCATGGCGGACTTGAAGAAGTCGTGCTGCTTCATGTGGTCGGGGTAGCGGCTGAAGC
ACTGCACGCCGTAGGTCAGGGTGGTCACGAGGGTGGGCCAGGGCACGGGCAGCTTGCCGGTGGTGCAGAT
GAGCTTCAGGGTCAGCTTGCAGTAGGTGACATCGCCCTCGCCCTCGCCAGACACGCTGAACTTGTGGCCG
TTTACATCACCGTCCGGCT
