>Addgene plasmid #11649 | pLVUTHshp53-tTR-KRAB | addgene partial sequence | sequence record 18476 | BGH-rev 5'-TAGAAGGCACAGTCGAGG-3'
GAGATTTCACACTGACTAAAAGGGTCTGAGGGATCTCTAGTTACCAGAGTCACACAACAGACGGGCACAC
ACTACTTGAAGCACTCAAGGCAAGCTTTATTGAGGCTTAAGCAGTGGGTTCCCTAGTTAGCCAGAGAGCT
CCCAGGCTCAGATCTGGTCTAACCAGAGAGACCCAGTACAAGCAAAAAGCAGATCGATCCGACTTTCACT
TTTCTCTATCACTGATAGGGAGTGGTAAACTCGACTTTCACTTTTCTCTATCACTGATAGGGAGTGGTAA
ACTCGACTTTCACTTTTCTCTATCACTGATAGGGAGTGGTAAACTCGACTTTCACTTTTCTCTATCACTG
ATAGGGAGTGGTAAACTCGACTTTCACTTTTCTCTATCACTGATAGGGAGTGGTAAACTCGACTTTCACT
TTTCTCTATCACTGATAGGGAGTGGTAAACTCGACTTTCACTTTTCTCTATCACTGATAGGGAGTGGTAA
ACTCGAGATCTTGTCTTCGTTGGGAGTGAATTAGCCCTTCCAGTCCCCCCTTTTCTTTTAAAAAGTGGCT
AAGATCTACAGCTGCCTTGTAAGTCATTGGTCTTAAAGGTACTCGAGGTCGACGGTATCGATGCGGGGAG
GCGGCCCAAAGGGAGATCCGACTCGTCTGAGGGCGAAGGCGAAGACGCGGAAGAGGCCGCAGAGCCGGCA
GCAGGCCGCGGGAAGGAAGGTCCGCTGGATTGAGGGCCGAAGGGACGTAGCAGAAGGACGTCCCGCGCAG
AATCCAGGTGGCAACACAGGCGAGCAGCCAAGGAAAGGACGATGATTTCCCCGACAACACCACGGAATTG
TCAGTGCCCCAACAGCCGAGCCCCTGTCCAGCAGCGGGCAAGGCAGGCGGCGATGAGTTCCGCCGTGGCA
ATAGGGAGGGGGGAAAGCGAAAGTCCCGGAAAGGAGCTGACAGG
